Addgene plasmid #241334: EF1a-FRT-MCSrev-WPRE-SV40 - GCH18.1
Purpose: (Empty Backbone) AAV cloning vector for Flp dependent expression under the EF1a promoter.
Depositing lab: Kimberly Ritola. Depositing organization: University of North Carolina at Chapel Hill.
Backbone
  Vector backbone: pAAV
  Vector type: AAV ; Cloning Vector
Growth in bacteria
  Bacterial resistance: Ampicillin, 100 μg/mL
  Growth temperature: 37°C
  Growth strain: NEB Stable
  Copy number: High Copy
Gene/Insert
  Gene/Insert name: None
Terms and licenses: Academic/Nonprofit Terms; Industry Terms: Not Available to Industry
How to cite: EF1a-FRT-MCSrev-WPRE-SV40 - GCH18.1 was a gift from Kimberly Ritola (Addgene plasmid # 241334 ; http://n2t.net/addgene:241334 ; RRID:Addgene_241334)
