[The description below was written by a language model from this plasmid's Addgene catalogue record and pLannotate feature annotations shown in this document.]
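Description:
EF1a-FRT-MCSrev-WPRE-SV40 - GCH18.1 is an empty pAAV-based cloning vector intended for building adeno-associated virus genomes in which a transgene is expressed only after Flp recombination. The 5.8 kb plasmid is propagated in E. coli from a high-copy ColE1/pUC-type origin with ampicillin selection (AmpR under its own bla promoter). It also carries an M13 phage origin and assorted remnants of earlier cloning backbones (lac promoter/operator, and lacI, lacZα, bom and rop fragments) that have no role in the payload. The recorded recombination-deficient growth strain is consistent with the need to keep the repeat-rich ITRs intact.

Between the two AAV2 inverted terminal repeats, which provide the cis signals for replication and packaging of the genome into AAV particles, the cassette reads (on the minus strand of the deposited sequence) human EF-1α promoter, an FRT site, a pBluescript-derived multiple cloning site, a second FRT site in the opposite orientation, WPRE, and the SV40 polyadenylation signal. A short SV40 large T antigen fragment lies next to the poly(A) region. No insert is present.

As the "MCSrev" name and stated purpose suggest, a coding sequence is meant to be cloned in reverse orientation relative to the promoter. Flp recombinase then inverts the segment between the oppositely oriented FRT sites, placing the gene in the sense orientation for strong constitutive EF-1α-driven transcription, with WPRE enhancing transcript stability and expression. The annotation shows only one FRT on each side, not the paired heterologous sites that would lock the inversion. The vector therefore serves as a starting point for Flp-dependent AAV expression constructs, for example for restricting expression to Flp-expressing cell populations.
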