Features (pLannotate 1.2.2; 21 found; start..end, strand, type, name):
      1..589     +  rep_origin     ori: high-copy-number ColE1/pMB1/pBR322/pUC origin of replication
    772..864     +  CDS            lacI (fragment): lac repressor; lacI; The lac repressor binds to the lac operator to inhibit transcription in E. coli. This inhibition can be relieved by adding lactose or isopropyl-β-D-thiogalactopyranoside (IPTG).
    877..898     +  protein_bind   CAP binding site: CAP binding activates transcription in the presence of cAMP. E. coli catabolite activator protein
    913..943     +  promoter       lac promoter: promoter for the E. coli lac operon
    951..967     +  protein_bind   lac operator: The lac repressor binds to the lac operator to inhibit transcription in E. coli. This inhibition can be relieved by adding lactose or isopropyl-β-D-thiogalactopyranoside (IPTG). lac repressor encoded by lacI
   1007..1147    -  repeat_region  AAV2 ITR: inverted terminal repeat of adeno-associated virus serotype 2 inverted
   1162..1230    +  CDS            large T antigen (fragment): large T antigen from SV40 (simian virus 40)
   1253..1374    +  polyA_signal   SV40 poly(A) signal: SV40 polyadenylation signal
   1390..1978    -  misc_feature   WPRE: woodchuck hepatitis virus posttranscriptional regulatory element
   2061..2108    +  protein_bind   FRT: FLP-mediated recombination occurs in the 8-bp core sequence TCTAGAAA (Turan and Bode, 2011). FLP recombinase from the Saccharomyces cerevisiae 2μ plasmid
   2109..2216    +  misc_feature   MCS: pBluescript multiple cloning site
   2293..2340    -  protein_bind   FRT: FLP-mediated recombination occurs in the 8-bp core sequence TCTAGAAA (Turan and Bode, 2011). FLP recombinase from the Saccharomyces cerevisiae 2μ plasmid
   2347..3525    -  promoter       EF-1α promoter: strong constitutive promoter for human elongation factor EF-1α
   3532..3672    +  repeat_region  AAV2 ITR: inverted terminal repeat of adeno-associated virus serotype 2 inverted
   3681..3835    +  CDS            lacZα (fragment): LacZα fragment of β-galactosidase; lacZ fragment
   3841..3892    -  misc_feature   bom (fragment): basis of mobility region from pBR322
   3911..4291    +  rep_origin     M13 ori (sequence partly withheld): M13 bacteriophage origin of replication; arrow indicates direction of (+) strand synthesis
   4367..4416    -  misc_feature   bom (fragment): basis of mobility region from pBR322
   4518..4553    -  CDS            rop (fragment): Rop protein, which maintains plasmids at low copy number; rop
   4648..4752    +  promoter       AmpR promoter: bla
   4753..5613    +  CDS            AmpR: β-lactamase; bla; confers resistance to ampicillin, carbenicillin, and related antibiotics
>Addgene plasmid #241334 | EF1a-FRT-MCSrev-WPRE-SV40 - GCH18.1 | addgene full sequence | sequence record 481119 | Addgene NGS Result
TTGAGATCCTTTTTTTCTGCGCGTAATCTGCTGCTTGCAAACAAAAAAACCACCGCTACCAGCGGTGGTT
TGTTTGCCGGATCAAGAGCTACCAACTCTTTTTCCGAAGGTAACTGGCTTCAGCAGAGCGCAGATACCAA
ATACTGTTCTTCTAGTGTAGCCGTAGTTAGGCCACCACTTCAAGAACTCTGTAGCACCGCCTACATACCT
CGCTCTGCTAATCCTGTTACCAGTGGCTGCTGCCAGTGGCGATAAGTCGTGTCTTACCGGGTTGGACTCA
AGACGATAGTTACCGGATAAGGCGCAGCGGTCGGGCTGAACGGGGGGTTCGTGCACACAGCCCAGCTTGG
AGCGAACGACCTACACCGAACTGAGATACCTACAGCGTGAGCTATGAGAAAGCGCCACGCTTCCCGAAGG
GAGAAAGGCGGACAGGTATCCGGTAAGCGGCAGGGTCGGAACAGGAGAGCGCACGAGGGAGCTTCCAGGG
GGAAACGCCTGGTATCTTTATAGTCCTGTCGGGTTTCGCCACCTCTGACTTGAGCGTCGATTTTTGTGAT
GCTCGTCAGGGGGGCGGAGCCTATGGAAAAACGCCAGCAACGCGGCCTTTTTACGGTTCCTGGCCTTTTG
CTGGCCTTTTGCTCACATGTTCTTTCCTGCGTTATCCCCTGATTCTGTGGATAACCGTATTACCGCCTTT
GAGTGAGCTGATACCGCTCGCCGCAGCCGAACGACCGAGCGCAGCGAGTCAGTGAGCGAGGAAGCGGAAG
AGCGCCCAATACGCAAACCGCCTCTCCCCGCGCGTTGGCCGATTCATTAATGCAGCTGGCACGACAGGTT
TCCCGACTGGAAAGCGGGCAGTGAGCGCAACGCAATTAATGTGAGTTAGCTCACTCATTAGGCACCCCAG
GCTTTACACTTTATGCTTCCGGCTCGTATGTTGTGTGGAATTGTGAGCGGATAACAATTTCACACAGGAA
ACAGCTATGACCATGATTACGAATTGCCTGCAGGCAGCTGCGCGCTCGCTCGCTCACTGAGGCCGCCCGG
GCAAAGCCCGGGCGTCGGGCGACCTTTGGTCGCCCGGCCTCAGTGAGCGAGCGAGCGCGCAGAGAGGGAG
TGGCCAACTCCATCACTAGGGGTTCCTATCGATGGCGCGCCTACCACATTTGTAGAGGTTTTACTTGCTT
TAAAAAACCTCCCACATCTCCCCCTGAACCTGAAACATAAAATGAATGCAATTGTTGTTGTTAACTTGTT
TATTGCAGCTTATAATGGTTACAAATAAAGCAATAGCATCACAAATTTCACAAATAAAGCATTTTTTTCA
CTGCATTCTAGTTGTGGTTTGTCCAAACTCATCAATGTATCTTATCATGTCTGTGTACAGCGGGGAGGCG
GCCCAAAGGGAGATCCGACTCGTCTGAGGGCGAAGGCGAAGACGCGGAAGAGGCCGCAGAGCCGGCAGCA
GGCCGCGGGAAGGAAGGTCCGCTGGATTGAGGGCCGAAGGGACGTAGCAGAAGGACGTCCCGCGCAGAAT
CCAGGTGGCAACACAGGCGAGCAGCCAAGGAAAGGACGATGATTTCCCCGACAACACCACGGAATTGTCA
GTGCCCAACAGCCGAGCCCCTGTCCAGCAGCGGGCAAGGCAGGCGGCGATGAGTTCCGCCGTGGCAATAG
GGAGGGGGAAAGCGAAAGTCCCGGAAAGGAGCTGACAGGTGGTGGCAATGCCCCAACCAGTGGGGGTTGC
GTCAGCAAACACAGTGCACACCACGCCACGTTGCCTGACAACGGGCCACAACTCCTCATAAAGAGACAGC
AACCAGGATTTATACAAGGAGGAGAAAATGAAAGCCATACGGGAAGCAATAGCATGATACAAAGGCATTA
AAGCAGCGTATCCACATAGCGTAAAAGGAGCAACATAGTTAAGAATACCAGTCAATCTTTCACAAATTTT
GTAATCCAGAGGTTGATTGCTAGCGAAGTTCCTATTCCGAAGTTCCTATTCTTCAAATAGTATAGGAACT
TCTTGGATCAAAATAGGAGCGATCGCAATGGAAGTTCCTATTCCGAAGTTCCTATTCTCTAGAAAGTATA
GGAACTTCGAGCTCCACCGCGGTGGCGGCCGCTCTAGAACTAGTGGATCCCCCGGGCTGCAGGAATTCGA
TATCAAGCTTATCGATACCGTCGACCTCGAGGGGGGGCCCGGTACCGAAGTTCCTATACTATTTGAAGAA
TAGGAACTTCGGAATAGGAACTTCAGAGCGCTTTGGCCGCTCCGGCCAAAGGGAAGTTCCTATACTTTCT
AGAGAATAGGAACTTCGGAATAGGAACTTCACCGGTTCACGACACCTGAAATGGAAGAAAAAAACTTTGA
ACCACTGTCTGAGGCTTGAGAATGAACCAAGATCCAAACTCAAAAAGGGCAAATTCCAAGGAGAATTACA
TCAAGTGCCAAGCTGGCCTAACTTCAGTCTCCACCCACTCAGTGTGGGGAAACTCCATCGCATAAAACCC
CTCCCCCCAACCTAAAGACGACGTACTCCAAAAGCTCGAGAACTAATCGAGGTGCCTGGACGGCGCCCGG
TACTCCGTGGAGTCACATGAAGCGACGGCTGAGGACGGAAAGGCCCTTTTCCTTTGTGTGGGTGACTCAC
CCGCCCGCTCTCCCGAGCGCCGCGTCCTCCATTTTGAGCTCCCTGCAGCAGGGCCGGGAAGCGGCCATCT
TTCCGCTCACGCAACTGGTGCCGACCGGGCCAGCCTTGCCGCCCAGGGCGGGGCGATACACGGCGGCGCG
AGGCCAGGCACCAGAGCAGGCCGGCCAGCTTGAGACTACCCCCGTCCGATTCTCGGTGGCCGCGCTCGCA
GGCCCCGCCTCGCCGAACATGTGCGCTGGGACGCACGGGCCCCGTCGCCGCCCGCGGCCCCAAAAACCGA
AATACCAGTGTGCAGATCTTGGCCCGCATTTACAAGACTATCTTGCCAGAAAAAAAGCGTCGCAGCAGGT
CATCAAAAATTTTAAATGGCTAGAGACTTATCGAAAGCAGCGAGACAGGCGCGAAGGTGCCACCAGATTC
GCACGCGGCGGCCCCAGCGCCCAGGCCAGGCCTCAACTCAAGCACGAGGCGAAGGGGCTCCTTAAGCGCA
AGGCCTCGAACTCTCCCACCCACTTCCAACCCGAAGCTCGGGATCAAGAATCACGTACTGCAGCCAGGTG
GAAGTAATTCAAGGCACGCAAGGGCCATAACCCGTAAAGAGGCCAGGCCCGCGGGAACCACACACGGCAC
TTACCTGTGTTCTGGCGGCAAACCCGTTGCGAAAAAGAACGTTCACGGCGACTACTGCACTTATATACGG
TTCTCCCCCACCCTCGGGAAAAAGGCGGAGCCAGTACACGACATCACTTTCCCAGTTTACCCCGCGCCAC
CTTCTCTAGGCACCGGTTCAATTGCCGACCCCTCCCCCCAACTTCTCGGGGACTGTGGGCGATGTGCGCT
CTGCCCACTGACGGGCACCGGAGCCAGATCTAGGAACCCCTAGTGATGGAGTTGGCCACTCCCTCTCTGC
GCGCTCGCTCGCTCACTGAGGCCGGGCGACCAAAGGTCGCCCGACGCCCGGGCTTTGCCCGGGCGGCCTC
AGTGAGCGAGCGAGCGCGCAGCTGCCTGCAGGCAGCTTGGCACTGGCCGTCGTTTTACAACGTCGTGACT
GGGAAAACCCTGGCGTTACCCAACTTAATCGCCTTGCAGCACATCCCCCTTTCGCCAGCTGGCGTAATAG
CGAAGAGGCCCGCACCGATCGCCCTTCCCAACAGTTGCGCAGCCTGAATGGCGAATGGCGCCTGATGCGG
TATTTTCTCCTTACGCATCTGTGCGGTATTTCACACCGCATA
[142 nt withheld, positions 3893-4034]
C
[141 nt withheld, positions 4036-4176]
CCTTTGACGTTGGAGTCCACGTTCTTT
[37 nt withheld, positions 4204-4240]
ACCCTATCTCGGGCTATTCTTTTGATTTATAAGGGATTTTGCCGATTTCGGCCTATTGGTTAAAAAATGA
GCTGATTTAACAAAAATTTAACGCGAATTTTAACAAAATATTAACGTTTACAATTTTATGGTGCACTCTC
AGTACAATCTGCTCTGATGCCGCATAGTTAAGCCAGCCCCGACACCCGCCAACACCCGCTGACGCGCCCT
GACGGGCTTGTCTGCTCCCGGCATCCGCTTACAGACAAGCTGTGACCGTCTCCGGGAGCTGCATGTGTCA
GAGGTTTTCACCGTCATCACCGAAACGCGCGAGACGAAAGGGCCTCGTGATACGCCTATTTTTATAGGTT
AATGTCATGATAATAATGGTTTCTTAGACGTCAGGTGGCACTTTTCGGGGAAATGTGCGCGGAACCCCTA
TTTGTTTATTTTTCTAAATACATTCAAATATGTATCCGCTCATGAGACAATAACCCTGATAAATGCTTCA
ATAATATTGAAAAAGGAAGAGTATGAGTATTCAACATTTCCGTGTCGCCCTTATTCCCTTTTTTGCGGCA
TTTTGCCTTCCTGTTTTTGCTCACCCAGAAACGCTGGTGAAAGTAAAAGATGCTGAAGATCAGTTGGGTG
CACGAGTGGGTTACATCGAACTGGATCTCAACAGCGGTAAGATCCTTGAGAGTTTTCGCCCCGAAGAACG
TTTTCCAATGATGAGCACTTTTAAAGTTCTGCTATGTGGCGCGGTATTATCCCGTATTGACGCCGGGCAA
GAGCAACTCGGTCGCCGCATACACTATTCTCAGAATGACTTGGTTGAGTACTCACCAGTCACAGAAAAGC
ATCTTACGGATGGCATGACAGTAAGAGAATTATGCAGTGCTGCCATAACCATGAGTGATAACACTGCGGC
CAACTTACTTCTGACAACGATCGGAGGACCGAAGGAGCTAACCGCTTTTTTGCACAACATGGGGGATCAT
GTAACTCGCCTTGATCGTTGGGAACCGGAGCTGAATGAAGCCATACCAAACGACGAGCGTGACACCACGA
TGCCTGTAGCAATGGCAACAACGTTGCGCAAACTATTAACTGGCGAACTACTTACTCTAGCTTCCCGGCA
ACAATTAATAGACTGGATGGAGGCGGATAAAGTTGCAGGACCACTTCTGCGCTCGGCCCTTCCGGCTGGC
TGGTTTATTGCTGATAAATCTGGAGCCGGTGAGCGTGGGTCTCGCGGTATCATTGCAGCACTGGGGCCAG
ATGGTAAGCCCTCCCGTATCGTAGTTATCTACACGACGGGGAGTCAGGCAACTATGGATGAACGAAATAG
ACAGATCGCTGAGATAGGTGCCTCACTGATTAAGCATTGGTAACTGTCAGACCAAGTTTACTCATATATA
CTTTAGATTGATTTAAAACTTCATTTTTAATTTAAAAGGATCTAGGTGAAGATCCTTTTTGATAATCTCA
TGACCAAAATCCCTTAACGTGAGTTTTCGTTCCACTGAGCGTCAGACCCCGTAGAAAAGATCAAAGGATC
TTC
